>Addgene plasmid #130879 | C1ORF43-GFP | depositor full sequence | sequence record 251828 | C1ORF43-GFP sequence 9681 bps
GCTTAAGCGGTCGACGGATCGGGAGATCTCCCGATCCCCTATGGTGCACTCTCAGTACAATCTGCTCTGA
TGCCGCATAGTTAAGCCAGTATCTGCTCCCTGCTTGTGTGTTGGAGGTCGCTGAGTAGTGCGCGAGCAAA
ATTTAAGCTACAACAAGGCAAGGCTTGACCGACAATTGCATGAAGAATCTGCTTAGGGTTAGGCGTTTTG
CGCTGCTTCGCGATGTACGGGCCAGATATACGCGTTGACATTGATTATTGACTAGTTATTAATAGTAATC
AATTACGGGGTCATTAGTTCATAGCCCATATATGGAGTTCCGCGTTACATAACTTACGGTAAATGGCCCG
CCTGGCTGACCGCCCAACGACCCCCGCCCATTGACGTCAATAATGACGTATGTTCCCATAGTAACGCCAA
TAGGGACTTTCCATTGACGTCAATGGGTGGAGTATTTACGGTAAACTGCCCACTTGGCAGTACATCAAGT
GTATCATATGCCAAGTACGCCCCCTATTGACGTCAATGACGGTAAATGGCCCGCCTGGCATTATGCCCAG
TACATGACCTTATGGGACTTTCCTACTTGGCAGTACATCTACGTATTAGTCATCGCTATTACCATGGTGA
TGCGGTTTTGGCAGTACATCAATGGGCGTGGATAGCGGTTTGACTCACGGGGATTTCCAAGTCTCCACCC
CATTGACGTCAATGGGAGTTTGTTTTGGCACCAAAATCAACGGGACTTTCCAAAATGTCGTAACAACTCC
GCCCCATTGACGCAAATGGGCGGTAGGCGTGTACGGTGGGAGGTCTATATAAGCAGCGCGTTTTGCCTGT
ACTGGGTCTCTCTGGTTAGACCAGATCTGAGCCTGGGAGCTCTCTGGCTAACTAGGGAACCCACTGCTTA
AGCCTCAATAAAGCTTGCCTTGAGTGCTTCAAGTAGTGTGTGCCCGTCTGTTGTGTGACTCTGGTAACTA
GAGATCCCTCAGACCCTTTTAGTCAGTGTGGAAAATCTCTAGCAGTGGCGCCCGAACAGGGACTTGAAAG
CGAAAGGGAAACCAGAGGAGCTCTCTCGACGCAGGACTCGGCTTGCTGAAGCGCGCACGGCAAGAGGCGA
GGGGCGGCGACTGGTGAGTACGCCAAAAATTTTGACTAGCGGAGGCTAGAAGGAGAGAGATGGGTGCGAG
AGCGTCAGTATTAAGCGGGGGAGAATTAGATCGCGATGGGAAAAAATTCGGTTAAGGCCAGGGGGAAAGA
AAAAATATAAATTAAAACATATAGTATGGGCAAGCAGGGAGCTAGAACGATTCGCAGTTAATCCTGGCCT
GTTAGAAACATCAGAAGGCTGTAGACAAATACTGGGACAGCTACAACCATCCCTTCAGACAGGATCAGAA
GAACTTAGATCATTATATAATACAGTAGCAACCCTCTATTGTGTGCATCAAAGGATAGAGATAAAAGACA
CCAAGGAAGCTTTAGACAAGATAGAGGAAGAGCAAAACAAAAGTAAGACCACCGCACAGCAAGCGGCCGG
CCGCTGATCTTCAGACCTGGAGGAGGAGATATGAGGGACAATTGGAGAAGTGAATTATATAAATATAAAG
TAGTAAAAATTGAACCATTAGGAGTAGCACCCACCAAGGCAAAGAGAAGAGTGGTGCAGAGAGAAAAAAG
AGCAGTGGGAATAGGAGCTTTGTTCCTTGGGTTCTTGGGAGCAGCAGGAAGCACTATGGGCGCAGCGTCA
ATGACGCTGACGGTACAGGCCAGACAATTATTGTCTGGTATAGTGCAGCAGCAGAACAATTTGCTGAGGG
CTATTGAGGCGCAACAGCATCTGTTGCAACTCACAGTCTGGGGCATCAAGCAGCTCCAGGCAAGAATCCT
GGCTGTGGAAAGATACCTAAAGGATCAACAGCTCCTGGGGATTTGGGGTTGCTCTGGAAAACTCATTTGC
ACCACTGCTGTGCCTTGGAATGCTAGTTGGAGTAATAAATCTCTGGAACAGATTTGGAATCACACGACCT
GGATGGAGTGGGACAGAGAAATTAACAATTACACAAGCTTAATACACTCCTTAATTGAAGAATCGCAAAA
CCAGCAAGAAAAGAATGAACAAGAATTATTGGAATTAGATAAATGGGCAAGTTTGTGGAATTGGTTTAAC
ATAACAAATTGGCTGTGGTATATAAAATTATTCATAATGATAGTAGGAGGCTTGGTAGGTTTAAGAATAG
TTTTTGCTGTACTTTCTATAGTGAATAGAGTTAGGCAGGGATATTCACCATTATCGTTTCAGACCCACCT
CCCAACCCCGAGGGGACCCGACAGGCCCGAAGGAATAGAAGAAGAAGGTGGAGAGAGAGACAGAGACAGA
TCCATTCGATTAGTGAACGGATCGGCACTGCGTGCGCCAATTCTGCAGACAAATGGCAGTATTCATCCAC
AATTTTAAAAGAAAAGGGGGGATTGGGGGGTACAGTGCAGGGGAAAGAATAGTAGACATAATAGCAACAG
ACATACAAACTAAAGAATTACAAAAACAAATTACAAAAATTCAAAATTTTCGGGTTTATTACAGGGACAG
CAGAGATCCAGTTTGGTTAGTACCGGGCCCGCTCTAGAGATCCGACGCGCCATCTCTAGGCCCGCGCCGG
CCCCCTCGCACGGACTTGTGGGAGAAGCTCGGCTACTCCCCTGCCCCGGTTAATTTGCATATAATATTTC
CTAGTAACTATAGAGGCTTAATGTGCGATAAAAGACAGATAATCTGTTCTTTTTAATACTAGCTACATTT
TACATGATAGGCTTGGATTTCTATAACTTCGTATAGCATACATTATACGAAGTTATAAACAGCACAAAAG
GAAACTCACCCTAACTGTAAAGTAATTGTGTGTTTTGAGACTATAAGTATCCCTTGGAGAACCACCTTGT
TGGACCAGGATGGGCACCACCCGTTTAAGAGCTAAGCTGGAAACAGCATAGCAAGTTTAAATAAGGCTAG
TCCGTTATCAACTTGAAAAAGTGGCACCGAGTCGGTGCTTTTTTTCTCGAGTACTAGGATCCATTAGGCG
GCCGCGTGGATAACCGTATTACCGCCATGCATGTGCCCGTCAGTGGGCAGAGCGCACATCGCCCACAGTC
CCCGAGAAGTTGGGGGGAGGGGTCGGCAATTGAACCGGTGCCTAGAGAAGGTGGCGCGGGGTAAACTGGG
AAAGTGATGTCGTGTACTGGCTCCGCCTTTTTCCCGAGGGTGGGGGAGAACCGTATATAAGTGCAGTAGT
CGCCGTGAACGTTCTTTTTCGCAACGGGTTTGCCGCCAGAACACAGGTAAGTGCCGTGTGTGGTTCCCGC
GGGCCTGGCCTCTTTACGGGTTATGGCCCTTGCGTGCCTTGAATTACTTCCACCTGGCTGCAGTACGTGA
TTCTTGATCCCGAGCTTCGGGTTGGAAGTGGGTGGGAGAGTTCGAGGCCTTGCGCTTAAGGAGCCCCTTC
GCCTCGTGCTTGAGTTGAGGCCTGGCCTGGGCGCTGGGGCCGCCGCGTGCGAATCTGGTGGCACCTTCGC
GCCTGTCTCGCTGCTTTCGATAAGTCTCTAGCCATTTAAAATTTTTGATGACCTGCTGCGACGCTTTTTT
TCTGGCAAGATAGTCTTGTAAATGCGGGCCAAGATCTGCACACTGGTATTTCGGTTTTTGGGGCCGCGGG
CGGCGACGGGGCCCGTGCGTCCCAGCGCACATGTTCGGCGAGGCGGGGCCTGCGAGCGCGGCCACCGAGA
ATCGGACGGGGGTAGTCTCAAGCTGGCCGGCCTGCTCTGGTGCCTGGCCTCGCGCCGCCGTGTATCGCCC
CGCCCTGGGCGGCAAGGCTGGCCCGGTCGGCACCAGTTGCGTGAGCGGAAAGATGGCCGCTTCCCGGCCC
TGCTGCAGGGAGCTCAAAATGGAGGACGCGGCGCTCGGGAGAGCGGGCGGGTGAGTCACCCACACAAAGG
AAAAGGGCCTTTCCGTCCTCAGCCGTCGCTTCATGTGACTCCACGGAGTACCGGGCGCCGTCCAGGCACC
TCGATTAGTTCTCGCGCTTTTGGAGTACGTCGTCTTTAGGTTGGGGGGAGGGGTTTTATGCGATGGAGTT
TCCCCACACTGAGTGGGTGGAGACTGAAGTTAGGCCAGCTTGGCACTTGATGTAATTCTCCTTGGAATTT
GCCCTTTTTGAGTTTGGATCTTGGTTCATTCTCAAGCCTCAGACAGTGGTTCAAAGTTTTTTTCTTCCAT
TTCAGGTGTCGTGAGCTAGCCCACCATGACCGAGTACAAGCCCACGGTGCGCCTCGCCACCCGCGACGAC
GTCCCCCGGGCCGTACGCACCCTCGCCGCCGCGTTCGCCGACTACCCCGCCACGCGCCACACCGTCGACC
CGGACCGCCACATCGAGCGGGTCACCGAGCTGCAAGAACTCTTCCTCACGCGCGTCGGGCTCGACATCGG
CAAGGTGTGGGTCGCGGACGACGGCGCCGCGGTGGCGGTCTGGACCACGCCGGAGAGCGTCGAAGCGGGG
GCGGTGTTCGCCGAGATCGGCCCGCGCATGGCCGAGTTGAGCGGTTCCCGGCTGGCCGCGCAGCAACAGA
TGGAAGGCCTCCTGGCGCCGCACCGGCCCAAGGAGCCCGCGTGGTTCCTGGCCACCGTCGGCGTCTCGCC
CGACCACCAGGGCAAGGGTCTGGGCAGCGCCGTCGTGCTCCCCGGAGTGGAGGCGGCCGAGCGCGCCGGG
GTGCCCGCCTTCCTGGAGACCTCCGCGCCCCGCAACCTCCCCTTCTACGAGCGGCTCGGCTTCACCGTCA
CCGCCGACGTCGAGGTGCCCGAAGGACCGCGCACCTGGTGCATGACCCGCAAGCCCGGTGCCGGATCGGG
AGAGGGCAGAGGAAGTCTGCTAACATGCGGTGACGTCGAGGAGAATCCTGGCCCACCGGTCGCCACCATG
GCGTCCGGCAGTAACTGGCTCTCCGGGGTGAATGTCGTGCTGGTGATGGCCTACGGGAGCCTGGTGTTTG
TACTGCTATTTATTTTTGTGAAGAGGCAAATCATGCGCTTTGCAATGAAATCTCGAAGGGGACCTCATGT
CCCTGTGGGACACAATGCCCCCAAGGACTTGAAAGAGGAGATTGATATTCGACTCTCCAGGGTTCAGGAT
ATCAAGTATGAGCCCCAGCTCCTTGCAGATGATGATGCTAGACTACTACAACTGGAAACCCAGGGAAATC
AAAGTTGCTACAACTATCTGTATAGGATGAAAGCTCTGGATGCCATTCGTACCTCTGAGATCCCATTTCA
TTCTGAAGGCCGGCATCCCCGTTCCTTAATGGGCAAGAATTTCCGCTCCTACCTGCTGGATCTGCGAAAC
ACTAGTACGCCTTTCAAGGGTGTACGCAAAGCACTCATTGATACCCTTTTGGATGGCTATGAAACAGCCC
GCTATGGGACAGGGGTCTTTGGCCAGAATGAGTACCTACGCTATCAGGAGGCCCTGAGTGAGCTGGCCAC
TGCGGTTAAAGCACGAATTGGGAGCTCTCAGCGACATCACCAGTCAGCAGCCAAAGACCTAACTCAGTCC
CCTGAGGTCTCCCCAACAACCATCCAGGTGACATACCTCCCCTCCAGTCAGAAGAGTAAACGTGCCAAGC
ACTTCCTTGAATTGAAGAGCTTTAAGGATAACTATAACACATTGGAGAGTACTCTGGGTGGAAGTGGTAT
GGTGAGCAAGGGCGAGGAGCTGTTCACCGGGGTGGTGCCCATCCTGGTCGAGCTGGACGGCGACGTAAAC
GGCCACAAGTTCAGCGTGTCTGGCGAGGGCGAGGGCGATGCCACCTACGGCAAGCTGACCCTGAAGTTCA
TCTGCACCACCGGCAAGCTGCCCGTGCCCTGGCCCACCCTCGTGACCACCCTGACCTACGGCGTGCAGTG
CTTCAGCCGCTACCCCGACCACATGAAGCAGCACGACTTCTTCAAGTCCGCCATGCCCGAAGGCTACGTC
CAGGAGCGCACCATCTTCTTCAAGGACGACGGCAACTACAAGACCCGCGCCGAGGTGAAGTTCGAGGGCG
ACACCCTGGTGAACCGCATCGAGCTGAAGGGCATCGACTTCAAGGAGGACGGCAACATCCTGGGGCACAA
GCTGGAGTACAACTACAACAGCCACAACGTCTATATCATGGCCGACAAGCAGAAGAACGGCATCAAGGCG
AACTTCAAGATCCGCCACAACATCGAGGACGGCAGCGTGCAGCTCGCCGACCACTACCAGCAGAACACCC
CCATCGGCGACGGCCCCGTGCTGCTGCCCGACAACCACTACCTGAGCACCCAGTCCGCCCTGAGCAAAGA
CCCCAACGAGAAGCGCGATCACATGGTCCTGCTGGAGTTCGTGACCGCCGCCGGGATCACTCTCGGCATG
GACGAGCTGTACAAGTAATAAGAATTCGTCGAGGGACCTAATAACTTCGTATAGCATACATTATACGAAG
TTATACATGTTTAAGGGTTCCGGTTCCACTAGGTACAATTCGATATCAAGCTTATCGATAATCAACCTCT
GGATTACAAAATTTGTGAAAGATTGACTGGTATTCTTAACTATGTTGCTCCTTTTACGCTATGTGGATAC
GCTGCTTTAATGCCTTTGTATCATGCTATTGCTTCCCGTATGGCTTTCATTTTCTCCTCCTTGTATAAAT
CCTGGTTGCTGTCTCTTTATGAGGAGTTGTGGCCCGTTGTCAGGCAACGTGGCGTGGTGTGCACTGTGTT
TGCTGACGCAACCCCCACTGGTTGGGGCATTGCCACCACCTGTCAGCTCCTTTCCGGGACTTTCGCTTTC
CCCCTCCCTATTGCCACGGCGGAACTCATCGCCGCCTGCCTTGCCCGCTGCTGGACAGGGGCTCGGCTGT
TGGGCACTGACAATTCCGTGGTGTTGTCGGGGAAATCATCGTCCTTTCCTTGGCTGCTCGCCTGTGTTGC
CACCTGGATTCTGCGCGGGACGTCCTTCTGCTACGTCCCTTCGGCCCTCAATCCAGCGGACCTTCCTTCC
CGCGGCCTGCTGCCGGCTCTGCGGCCTCTTCCGCGTCTTCGCCTTCGCCCTCAGACGAGTCGGATCTCCC
TTTGGGCCGCCTCCCCGCATCGATACCGTCGACCTCGATCGAGACCTAGAAAAACATGGAGCAATCACAA
GTAGCAATACAGCAGCTACCAATGCTGATTGTGCCTGGCTAGAAGCACAAGAGGAGGAGGAGGTGGGTTT
TCCAGTCACACCTCAGGTACCTTTAAGACCAATGACTTACAAGGCAGCTGTAGATCTTAGCCACTTTTTA
AAAGAAAAGGGGGGACTGGAAGGGCTAATTCACTCCCAACGAAGACAAGATATCCTTGATCTGTGGATCT
ACCACACACAAGGCTACTTCCCTGATTGGCAGAACTACACACCAGGGCCAGGGATCAGATATCCACTGAC
CTTTGGATGGTGCTACAAGCTAGTACCAGTTGAGCAAGAGAAGGTAGAAGAAGCCAATGAAGGAGAGAAC
ACCCGCTTGTTACACCCTGTGAGCCTGCATGGGATGGATGACCCGGAGAGAGAAGTATTAGAGTGGAGGT
TTGACAGCCGCCTAGCATTTCATCACATGGCCCGAGAGCTGCATCCGGACTGTACTGGGTCTCTCTGGTT
AGACCAGATCTGAGCCTGGGAGCTCTCTGGCTAACTAGGGAACCCACTGCTTAAGCCTCAATAAAGCTTG
CCTTGAGTGCTTCAAGTAGTGTGTGCCCGTCTGTTGTGTGACTCTGGTAACTAGAGATCCCTCAGACCCT
TTTAGTCAGTGTGGAAAATCTCTAGCAGCATGTGAGCAAAAGGCCAGCAAAAGGCCAGGAACCGTAAAAA
GGCCGCGTTGCTGGCGTTTTTCCATAGGCTCCGCCCCCCTGACGAGCATCACAAAAATCGACGCTCAAGT
CAGAGGTGGCGAAACCCGACAGGACTATAAAGATACCAGGCGTTTCCCCCTGGAAGCTCCCTCGTGCGCT
CTCCTGTTCCGACCCTGCCGCTTACCGGATACCTGTCCGCCTTTCTCCCTTCGGGAAGCGTGGCGCTTTC
TCATAGCTCACGCTGTAGGTATCTCAGTTCGGTGTAGGTCGTTCGCTCCAAGCTGGGCTGTGTGCACGAA
CCCCCCGTTCAGCCCGACCGCTGCGCCTTATCCGGTAACTATCGTCTTGAGTCCAACCCGGTAAGACACG
ACTTATCGCCACTGGCAGCAGCCACTGGTAACAGGATTAGCAGAGCGAGGTATGTAGGCGGTGCTACAGA
GTTCTTGAAGTGGTGGCCTAACTACGGCTACACTAGAAGAACAGTATTTGGTATCTGCGCTCTGCTGAAG
CCAGTTACCTTCGGAAAAAGAGTTGGTAGCTCTTGATCCGGCAAACAAACCACCGCTGGTAGCGGTGGTT
TTTTTGTTTGCAAGCAGCAGATTACGCGCAGAAAAAAAGGATCTCAAGAAGATCCTTTGATCTTTTCTAC
GGGGTCTGACGCTCAGTGGAACGAAAACTCACGTTAAGGGATTTTGGTCATGAGATTATCAAAAAGGATC
TTCACCTAGATCCTTTTAAATTAAAAATGAAGTTTTAAATCAATCTAAAGTATATATGAGTAAACTTGGT
CTGACAGTTACCAATGCTTAATCAGTGAGGCACCTATCTCAGCGATCTGTCTATTTCGTTCATCCATAGT
TGCCTGACTCCCCGTCGTGTAGATAACTACGATACGGGAGGGCTTACCATCTGGCCCCAGTGCTGCAATG
ATACCGCGAGACCCACGCTCACCGGCTCCAGATTTATCAGCAATAAACCAGCCAGCCGGAAGGGCCGAGC
GCAGAAGTGGTCCTGCAACTTTATCCGCCTCCATCCAGTCTATTAATTGTTGCCGGGAAGCTAGAGTAAG
TAGTTCGCCAGTTAATAGTTTGCGCAACGTTGTTGCCATTGCTACAGGCATCGTGGTGTCACGCTCGTCG
TTTGGTATGGCTTCATTCAGCTCCGGTTCCCAACGATCAAGGCGAGTTACATGATCCCCCATGTTGTGCA
AAAAAGCGGTTAGCTCCTTCGGTCCTCCGATCGTTGTCAGAAGTAAGTTGGCCGCAGTGTTATCACTCAT
GGTTATGGCAGCACTGCATAATTCTCTTACTGTCATGCCATCCGTAAGATGCTTTTCTGTGACTGGTGAG
TACTCAACCAAGTCATTCTGAGAATAGTGTATGCGGCGACCGAGTTGCTCTTGCCCGGCGTCAATACGGG
ATAATACCGCGCCACATAGCAGAACTTTAAAAGTGCTCATCATTGGAAAACGTTCTTCGGGGCGAAAACT
CTCAAGGATCTTACCGCTGTTGAGATCCAGTTCGATGTAACCCACTCGTGCACCCAACTGATCTTCAGCA
TCTTTTACTTTCACCAGCGTTTCTGGGTGAGCAAAAACAGGAAGGCAAAATGCCGCAAAAAAGGGAATAA
GGGCGACACGGAAATGTTGAATACTCATACTCTTCCTTTTTCAATATTATTGAAGCATTTATCAGGGTTA
TTGTCTCATGAGCGGATACATATTTGAATGTATTTAGAAAAATAAACAAATAGGGGTTCCGCGCACATTT
CCCCGAAAAGTGCCACCTGAC
Features (pLannotate 1.2.2; 25 found; start..end, strand, type, name):
     40..92      -  misc_feature   bom (fragment): basis of mobility region from pBR322
    247..626     +  enhancer       CMV enhancer: human cytomegalovirus immediate early enhancer
    627..826     +  promoter       CMV promoter: human cytomegalovirus (CMV) immediate early promoter
    844..1024    +  LTR            5' LTR (truncated): truncated 5' long terminal repeat (LTR) from HIV-1
   1071..1196    +  misc_feature   HIV-1 Ψ: packaging signal of human immunodeficiency virus type 1
   1180..1518    +  CDS            HIV-1 gag (fragment): gag protein from human immunodeficiency virus 1; gag
   1693..1926    +  misc_feature   RRE: The Rev response element (RRE) of HIV-1 allows for Rev-dependent mRNA export from the nucleus to the cytoplasm.
   2303..2403    +  CDS            Rev (fragment): human immunodeficiency virus 1 (HIV-1) Rev protein; rev; enhances nuclear export of unspliced and incompletely spliced viral mRNAs
   2453..2570    +  misc_feature   cPPT/CTS: central polypurine tract and central termination sequence of HIV-1
   2823..2856    +  protein_bind   loxP: Cre-mediated recombination occurs in the 8-bp core sequence (GCATACAT). Cre recombinase
   2943..2962    -  CDS            VN155(I152L) (fragment): improved N-terminal fragment of mVenus for use in bimolecular fluorescence complementation (BiFC) (Kodama and Hu, 2010)
   2981..3048    +  misc_RNA       tracrRNA (fragment): trans-activating CRISPR RNA for the Streptococcus pyogenes CRISPR/Cas9 system
   3113..4284    +  promoter       EF-1α promoter: strong constitutive promoter for human elongation factor EF-1α
   4296..4892    +  CDS            PuroR: puromycin N-acetyltransferase; pac from Streptomyces alboniger; confers resistance to puromycin
   4968..5726    +  CDS            C1orf43: CA043_HUMAN - Also known as NICE3, NS5ATP4 From Homo sapiens (Human).
   5739..6458    +  CDS            EGFP: the original enhanced GFP (Yang et al., 1996) mammalian codon-optimized
   6481..6514    +  protein_bind   loxP: Cre-mediated recombination occurs in the 8-bp core sequence (GCATACAT). Cre recombinase
   6547..6570    +  misc_feature   MCS (fragment): pBluescript multiple cloning site
   6570..7158    +  misc_feature   WPRE: woodchuck hepatitis virus posttranscriptional regulatory element
   7159..7178    +  misc_feature   MCS (fragment): pBluescript multiple cloning site
   7180..7680    +  CDS            nef (fragment): NEF_HV1LA - Experimental evidence at protein level: Swiss-Prot protein existence level 1. Extracellular Nef protein targets CD4(+) T-lymphocytes for apoptosis by interacting with CXCR4 surface receptors. From Human immunodeficiency virus type 1 group M subtype B (isolate Lai) (HIV-1).
   7687..7867    +  LTR            5' LTR (truncated): truncated 5' long terminal repeat (LTR) from HIV-1
   7929..8517    -  rep_origin     ori: high-copy-number ColE1/pMB1/pBR322/pUC origin of replication
   8688..9548    -  CDS            AmpR: β-lactamase; bla; confers resistance to ampicillin, carbenicillin, and related antibiotics
   9549..9653    -  promoter       AmpR promoter: bla
