>Addgene plasmid #130879 | C1ORF43-GFP | addgene full sequence | sequence record 256439 | Addgene NGS Result
TCTCGAGTACTAGGATCCATTAGGCGGCCGCGTGGATAACCGTATTACCGCCATGCATGTGCCCGTCAGT
GGGCAGAGCGCACATCGCCCACAGTCCCCGAGAAGTTGGGGGGAGGGGTCGGCAATTGAACCGGTGCCTA
GAGAAGGTGGCGCGGGGTAAACTGGGAAAGTGATGTCGTGTACTGGCTCCGCCTTTTTCCCGAGGGTGGG
GGAGAACCGTATATAAGTGCAGTAGTCGCCGTGAACGTTCTTTTTCGCAACGGGTTTGCCGCCAGAACAC
AGGTAAGTGCCGTGTGTGGTTCCCGCGGGCCTGGCCTCTTTACGGGTTATGGCCCTTGCGTGCCTTGAAT
TACTTCCACCTGGCTGCAGTACGTGATTCTTGATCCCGAGCTTCGGGTTGGAAGTGGGTGGGAGAGTTCG
AGGCCTTGCGCTTAAGGAGCCCCTTCGCCTCGTGCTTGAGTTGAGGCCTGGCCTGGGCGCTGGGGCCGCC
GCGTGCGAATCTGGTGGCACCTTCGCGCCTGTCTCGCTGCTTTCGATAAGTCTCTAGCCATTTAAAATTT
TTGATGACCTGCTGCGACGCTTTTTTTCTGGCAAGATAGTCTTGTAAATGCGGGCCAAGATCTGCACACT
GGTATTTCGGTTTTTGGGGCCGCGGGCGGCGACGGGGCCCGTGCGTCCCAGCGCACATGTTCGGCGAGGC
GGGGCCTGCGAGCGCGGCCACCGAGAATCGGACGGGGGTAGTCTCAAGCTGGCCGGCCTGCTCTGGTGCC
TGGCCTCGCGCCGCCGTGTATCGCCCCGCCCTGGGCGGCAAGGCTGGCCCGGTCGGCACCAGTTGCGTGA
GCGGAAAGATGGCCGCTTCCCGGCCCTGCTGCAGGGAGCTCAAAATGGAGGACGCGGCGCTCGGGAGAGC
GGGCGGGTGAGTCACCCACACAAAGGAAAAGGGCCTTTCCGTCCTCAGCCGTCGCTTCATGTGACTCCAC
GGAGTACCGGGCGCCGTCCAGGCACCTCGATTAGTTCTCGCGCTTTTGGAGTACGTCGTCTTTAGGTTGG
GGGGAGGGGTTTTATGCGATGGAGTTTCCCCACACTGAGTGGGTGGAGACTGAAGTTAGGCCAGCTTGGC
ACTTGATGTAATTCTCCTTGGAATTTGCCCTTTTTGAGTTTGGATCTTGGTTCATTCTCAAGCCTCAGAC
AGTGGTTCAAAGTTTTTTTCTTCCATTTCAGGTGTCGTGAGCTAGCCCACCATGACCGAGTACAAGCCCA
CGGTGCGCCTCGCCACCCGCGACGACGTCCCCCGGGCCGTACGCACCCTCGCCGCCGCGTTCGCCGACTA
CCCCGCCACGCGCCACACCGTCGACCCGGACCGCCACATCGAGCGGGTCACCGAGCTGCAAGAACTCTTC
CTCACGCGCGTCGGGCTCGACATCGGCAAGGTGTGGGTCGCGGACGACGGCGCCGCGGTGGCGGTCTGGA
CCACGCCGGAGAGCGTCGAAGCGGGGGCGGTGTTCGCCGAGATCGGCCCGCGCATGGCCGAGTTGAGCGG
TTCCCGGCTGGCCGCGCAGCAACAGATGGAAGGCCTCCTGGCGCCGCACCGGCCCAAGGAGCCCGCGTGG
TTCCTGGCCACCGTCGGCGTCTCGCCCGACCACCAGGGCAAGGGTCTGGGCAGCGCCGTCGTGCTCCCCG
GAGTGGAGGCGGCCGAGCGCGCCGGGGTGCCCGCCTTCCTGGAGACCTCCGCGCCCCGCAACCTCCCCTT
CTACGAGCGGCTCGGCTTCACCGTCACCGCCGACGTCGAGGTGCCCGAAGGACCGCGCACCTGGTGCATG
ACCCGCAAGCCCGGTGCCGGATCGGGAGAGGGCAGAGGAAGTCTGCTAACATGCGGTGACGTCGAGGAGA
ATCCTGGCCCACCGGTCGCCACCATGGCGTCCGGCAGTAACTGGCTCTCCGGGGTGAATGTCGTGCTGGT
GATGGCCTACGGGAGCCTGGTGTTTGTACTGCTATTTATTTTTGTGAAGAGGCAAATCATGCGCTTTGCA
ATGAAATCTCGAAGGGGACCTCATGTCCCTGTGGGACACAATGCCCCCAAGGACTTGAAAGAGGAGATTG
ATATTCGACTCTCCAGGGTTCAGGATATCAAGTATGAGCCCCAGCTCCTTGCAGATGATGATGCTAGACT
ACTACAACTGGAAACCCAGGGAAATCAAAGTTGCTACAACTATCTGTATAGGATGAAAGCTCTGGATGCC
ATTCGTACCTCTGAGATCCCATTTCATTCTGAAGGCCGGCATCCCCGTTCCTTAATGGGCAAGAATTTCC
GCTCCTACCTGCTGGATCTGCGAAACACTAGTACGCCTTTCAAGGGTGTACGCAAAGCACTCATTGATAC
CCTTTTGGATGGCTATGAAACAGCCCGCTATGGGACAGGGGTCTTTGGCCAGAATGAGTACCTACGCTAT
CAGGAGGCCCTGAGTGAGCTGGCCACTGCGGTTAAAGCACGAATTGGGAGCTCTCAGCGACATCACCAGT
CAGCAGCCAAAGACCTAACTCAGTCCCCTGAGGTCTCCCCAACAACCATCCAGGTGACATACCTCCCCTC
CAGTCAGAAGAGTAAACGTGCCAAGCACTTCCTTGAATTGAAGAGCTTTAAGGATAACTATAACACATTG
GAGAGTACTCTGGGTGGAAGTGGTATGGTGAGCAAGGGCGAGGAGCTGTTCACCGGGGTGGTGCCCATCC
TGGTCGAGCTGGACGGCGACGTAAACGGCCACAAGTTCAGCGTGTCTGGCGAGGGCGAGGGCGATGCCAC
CTACGGCAAGCTGACCCTGAAGTTCATCTGCACCACCGGCAAGCTGCCCGTGCCCTGGCCCACCCTCGTG
ACCACCCTGACCTACGGCGTGCAGTGCTTCAGCCGCTACCCCGACCACATGAAGCAGCACGACTTCTTCA
AGTCCGCCATGCCCGAAGGCTACGTCCAGGAGCGCACCATCTTCTTCAAGGACGACGGCAACTACAAGAC
CCGCGCCGAGGTGAAGTTCGAGGGCGACACCCTGGTGAACCGCATCGAGCTGAAGGGCATCGACTTCAAG
GAGGACGGCAACATCCTGGGGCACAAGCTGGAGTACAACTACAACAGCCACAACGTCTATATCATGGCCG
ACAAGCAGAAGAACGGCATCAAGGCGAACTTCAAGATCCGCCACAACATCGAGGACGGCAGCGTGCAGCT
CGCCGACCACTACCAGCAGAACACCCCCATCGGCGACGGCCCCGTGCTGCTGCCCGACAACCACTACCTG
AGCACCCAGTCCGCCCTGAGCAAAGACCCCAACGAGAAGCGCGATCACATGGTCCTGCTGGAGTTCGTGA
CCGCCGCCGGGATCACTCTCGGCATGGACGAGCTGTACAAGTAATAAGAATTCGTCGAGGGACCTAATAA
CTTCGTATAGCATACATTATACGAAGTTATACATGTTTAAGGGTTCCGGTTCCACTAGGTACAATTCGAT
ATCAAGCTTATCGATAATCAACCTCTGGATTACAAAATTTGTGAAAGATTGACTGGTATTCTTAACTATG
TTGCTCCTTTTACGCTATGTGGATACGCTGCTTTAATGCCTTTGTATCATGCTATTGCTTCCCGTATGGC
TTTCATTTTCTCCTCCTTGTATAAATCCTGGTTGCTGTCTCTTTATGAGGAGTTGTGGCCCGTTGTCAGG
CAACGTGGCGTGGTGTGCACTGTGTTTGCTGACGCAACCCCCACTGGTTGGGGCATTGCCACCACCTGTC
AGCTCCTTTCCGGGACTTTCGCTTTCCCCCTCCCTATTGCCACGGCGGAACTCATCGCCGCCTGCCTTGC
CCGCTGCTGGACAGGGGCTCGGCTGTTGGGCACTGACAATTCCGTGGTGTTGTCGGGGAAATCATCGTCC
TTTCCTTGGCTGCTCGCCTGTGTTGCCACCTGGATTCTGCGCGGGACGTCCTTCTGCTACGTCCCTTCGG
CCCTCAATCCAGCGGACCTTCCTTCCCGCGGCCTGCTGCCGGCTCTGCGGCCTCTTCCGCGTCTTCGCCT
TCGCCCTCAGACGAGTCGGATCTCCCTTTGGGCCGCCTCCCCGCATCGATACCGTCGACCTCGATCGAGA
CCTAGAAAAACATGGAGCAATCACAAGTAGCAATACAGCAGCTACCAATGCTGATTGTGCCTGGCTAGAA
GCACAAGAGGAGGAGGAGGTGGGTTTTCCAGTCACACCTCAGGTACCTTTAAGACCAATGACTTACAAGG
CAGCTGTAGATCTTAGCCACTTTTTAAAAGAAAAGGGGGGACTGGAAGGGCTAATTCACTCCCAACGAAG
ACAAGATATCCTTGATCTGTGGATCTACCACACACAAGGCTACTTCCCTGATTGGCAGAACTACACACCA
GGGCCAGGGATCAGATATCCACTGACCTTTGGATGGTGCTACAAGCTAGTACCAGTTGAGCAAGAGAAGG
TAGAAGAAGCCAATGAAGGAGAGAACACCCGCTTGTTACACCCTGTGAGCCTGCATGGGATGGATGACCC
GGAGAGAGAAGTATTAGAGTGGAGGTTTGACAGCCGCCTAGCATTTCATCACATGGCCCGAGAGCTGCAT
CCGGACTGTACTGGGTCTCTCTGGTTAGACCAGATCTGAGCCTGGGAGCTCTCTGGCTAACTAGGGAACC
CACTGCTTAAGCCTCAATAAAGCTTGCCTTGAGTGCTTCAAGTAGTGTGTGCCCGTCTGTTGTGTGACTC
TGGTAACTAGAGATCCCTCAGACCCTTTTAGTCAGTGTGGAAAATCTCTAGCAGCATGTGAGCAAAAGGC
CAGCAAAAGGCCAGGAACCGTAAAAAGGCCGCGTTGCTGGCGTTTTTCCATAGGCTCCGCCCCCCTGACG
AGCATCACAAAAATCGACGCTCAAGTCAGAGGTGGCGAAACCCGACAGGACTATAAAGATACCAGGCGTT
TCCCCCTGGAAGCTCCCTCGTGCGCTCTCCTGTTCCGACCCTGCCGCTTACCGGATACCTGTCCGCCTTT
CTCCCTTCGGGAAGCGTGGCGCTTTCTCATAGCTCACGCTGTAGGTATCTCAGTTCGGTGTAGGTCGTTC
GCTCCAAGCTGGGCTGTGTGCACGAACCCCCCGTTCAGCCCGACCGCTGCGCCTTATCCGGTAACTATCG
TCTTGAGTCCAACCCGGTAAGACACGACTTATCGCCACTGGCAGCAGCCACTGGTAACAGGATTAGCAGA
GCGAGGTATGTAGGCGGTGCTACAGAGTTCTTGAAGTGGTGGCCTAACTACGGCTACACTAGAAGAACAG
TATTTGGTATCTGCGCTCTGCTGAAGCCAGTTACCTTCGGAAAAAGAGTTGGTAGCTCTTGATCCGGCAA
ACAAACCACCGCTGGTAGCGGTGGTTTTTTTGTTTGCAAGCAGCAGATTACGCGCAGAAAAAAAGGATCT
CAAGAAGATCCTTTGATCTTTTCTACGGGGTCTGACGCTCAGTGGAACGAAAACTCACGTTAAGGGATTT
TGGTCATGAGATTATCAAAAAGGATCTTCACCTAGATCCTTTTAAATTAAAAATGAAGTTTTAAATCAAT
CTAAAGTATATATGAGTAAACTTGGTCTGACAGTTACCAATGCTTAATCAGTGAGGCACCTATCTCAGCG
ATCTGTCTATTTCGTTCATCCATAGTTGCCTGACTCCCCGTCGTGTAGATAACTACGATACGGGAGGGCT
TACCATCTGGCCCCAGTGCTGCAATGATACCGCGAGACCCACGCTCACCGGCTCCAGATTTATCAGCAAT
AAACCAGCCAGCCGGAAGGGCCGAGCGCAGAAGTGGTCCTGCAACTTTATCCGCCTCCATCCAGTCTATT
AATTGTTGCCGGGAAGCTAGAGTAAGTAGTTCGCCAGTTAATAGTTTGCGCAACGTTGTTGCCATTGCTA
CAGGCATCGTGGTGTCACGCTCGTCGTTTGGTATGGCTTCATTCAGCTCCGGTTCCCAACGATCAAGGCG
AGTTACATGATCCCCCATGTTGTGCAAAAAAGCGGTTAGCTCCTTCGGTCCTCCGATCGTTGTCAGAAGT
AAGTTGGCCGCAGTGTTATCACTCATGGTTATGGCAGCACTGCATAATTCTCTTACTGTCATGCCATCCG
TAAGATGCTTTTCTGTGACTGGTGAGTACTCAACCAAGTCATTCTGAGAATAGTGTATGCGGCGACCGAG
TTGCTCTTGCCCGGCGTCAATACGGGATAATACCGCGCCACATAGCAGAACTTTAAAAGTGCTCATCATT
GGAAAACGTTCTTCGGGGCGAAAACTCTCAAGGATCTTACCGCTGTTGAGATCCAGTTCGATGTAACCCA
CTCGTGCACCCAACTGATCTTCAGCATCTTTTACTTTCACCAGCGTTTCTGGGTGAGCAAAAACAGGAAG
GCAAAATGCCGCAAAAAAGGGAATAAGGGCGACACGGAAATGTTGAATACTCATACTCTTCCTTTTTCAA
TATTATTGAAGCATTTATCAGGGTTATTGTCTCATGAGCGGATACATATTTGAATGTATTTAGAAAAATA
AACAAATAGGGGTTCCGCGCACATTTCCCCGAAAAGTGCCACCTGACGTCGACGGATCGGGAGATCTCCC
GATCCCCTATGGTGCACTCTCAGTACAATCTGCTCTGATGCCGCATAGTTAAGCCAGTATCTGCTCCCTG
CTTGTGTGTTGGAGGTCGCTGAGTAGTGCGCGAGCAAAATTTAAGCTACAACAAGGCAAGGCTTGACCGA
CAATTGCATGAAGAATCTGCTTAGGGTTAGGCGTTTTGCGCTGCTTCGCGATGTACGGGCCAGATATACG
CGTTGACATTGATTATTGACTAGTTATTAATAGTAATCAATTACGGGGTCATTAGTTCATAGCCCATATA
TGGAGTTCCGCGTTACATAACTTACGGTAAATGGCCCGCCTGGCTGACCGCCCAACGACCCCCGCCCATT
GACGTCAATAATGACGTATGTTCCCATAGTAACGCCAATAGGGACTTTCCATTGACGTCAATGGGTGGAG
TATTTACGGTAAACTGCCCACTTGGCAGTACATCAAGTGTATCATATGCCAAGTACGCCCCCTATTGACG
TCAATGACGGTAAATGGCCCGCCTGGCATTATGCCCAGTACATGACCTTATGGGACTTTCCTACTTGGCA
GTACATCTACGTATTAGTCATCGCTATTACCATGGTGATGCGGTTTTGGCAGTACATCAATGGGCGTGGA
TAGCGGTTTGACTCACGGGGATTTCCAAGTCTCCACCCCATTGACGTCAATGGGAGTTTGTTTTGGCACC
AAAATCAACGGGACTTTCCAAAATGTCGTAACAACTCCGCCCCATTGACGCAAATGGGCGGTAGGCGTGT
ACGGTGGGAGGTCTATATAAGCAGCGCGTTTTGCCTGTACTGGGTCTCTCTGGTTAGACCAGATCTGAGC
CTGGGAGCTCTCTGGCTAACTAGGGAACCCACTGCTTAAGCCTCAATAAAGCTTGCCTTGAGTGCTTCAA
GTAGTGTGTGCCCGTCTGTTGTGTGACTCTGGTAACTAGAGATCCCTCAGACCCTTTTAGTCAGTGTGGA
AAATCTCTAGCAGTGGCGCCCGAACAGGGACTTGAAAGCGAAAGGGAAACCAGAGGAGCTCTCTCGACGC
AGGACTCGGCTTGCTGAAGCGCGCACGGCAAGAGGCGAGGGGCGGCGACTGGTGAGTACGCCAAAAATTT
TGACTAGCGGAGGCTAGAAGGAGAGAGATGGGTGCGAGAGCGTCAGTATTAAGCGGGGGAGAATTAGATC
GCGATGGGAAAAAATTCGGTTAAGGCCAGGGGGAAAGAAAAAATATAAATTAAAACATATAGTATGGGCA
AGCAGGGAGCTAGAACGATTCGCAGTTAATCCTGGCCTGTTAGAAACATCAGAAGGCTGTAGACAAATAC
TGGGACAGCTACAACCATCCCTTCAGACAGGATCAGAAGAACTTAGATCATTATATAATACAGTAGCAAC
CCTCTATTGTGTGCATCAAAGGATAGAGATAAAAGACACCAAGGAAGCTTTAGACAAGATAGAGGAAGAG
CAAAACAAAAGTAAGACCACCGCACAGCAAGCGGCCGGCCGCTGATCTTCAGACCTGGAGGAGGAGATAT
GAGGGACAATTGGAGAAGTGAATTATATAAATATAAAGTAGTAAAAATTGAACCATTAGGAGTAGCACCC
ACCAAGGCAAAGAGAAGAGTGGTGCAGAGAGAAAAAAGAGCAGTGGGAATAGGAGCTTTGTTCCTTGGGT
TCTTGGGAGCAGCAGGAAGCACTATGGGCGCAGCGTCAATGACGCTGACGGTACAGGCCAGACAATTATT
GTCTGGTATAGTGCAGCAGCAGAACAATTTGCTGAGGGCTATTGAGGCGCAACAGCATCTGTTGCAACTC
ACAGTCTGGGGCATCAAGCAGCTCCAGGCAAGAATCCTGGCTGTGGAAAGATACCTAAAGGATCAACAGC
TCCTGGGGATTTGGGGTTGCTCTGGAAAACTCATTTGCACCACTGCTGTGCCTTGGAATGCTAGTTGGAG
TAATAAATCTCTGGAACAGATTTGGAATCACACGACCTGGATGGAGTGGGACAGAGAAATTAACAATTAC
ACAAGCTTAATACACTCCTTAATTGAAGAATCGCAAAACCAGCAAGAAAAGAATGAACAAGAATTATTGG
AATTAGATAAATGGGCAAGTTTGTGGAATTGGTTTAACATAACAAATTGGCTGTGGTATATAAAATTATT
CATAATGATAGTAGGAGGCTTGGTAGGTTTAAGAATAGTTTTTGCTGTACTTTCTATAGTGAATAGAGTT
AGGCAGGGATATTCACCATTATCGTTTCAGACCCACCTCCCAACCCCGAGGGGACCCGACAGGCCCGAAG
GAATAGAAGAAGAAGGTGGAGAGAGAGACAGAGACAGATCCATTCGATTAGTGAACGGATCGGCACTGCG
TGCGCCAATTCTGCAGACAAATGGCAGTATTCATCCACAATTTTAAAAGAAAAGGGGGGATTGGGGGGTA
CAGTGCAGGGGAAAGAATAGTAGACATAATAGCAACAGACATACAAACTAAAGAATTACAAAAACAAATT
ACAAAAATTCAAAATTTTCGGGTTTATTACAGGGACAGCAGAGATCCAGTTTGGTTAGTACCGGGCCCGC
TCTAGAGATCCGACGCGCCATCTCTAGGCCCGCGCCGGCCCCCTCGCACGGACTTGTGGGAGAAGCTCGG
CTACTCCCCTGCCCCGGTTAATTTGCATATAATATTTCCTAGTAACTATAGAGGCTTAATGTGCGATAAA
AGACAGATAATCTGTTCTTTTTAATACTAGCTACATTTTACATGATAGGCTTGGATTTCTATAACTTCGT
ATAGCATACATTATACGAAGTTATAAACAGCACAAAAGGAAACTCACCCTAACTGTAAAGTAATTGTGTG
TTTTGAGACTATAAGTATCCCTTGGAGAACCACCTTGTTGGACCAGGATGGGCACCACCCGTTTAAGAGC
TAAGCTGGAAACAGCATAGCAAGTTTAAATAAGGCTAGTCCGTTATCAACTTGAAAAAGTGGCACCGAGT
CGGTGCTTTTTT
Features (pLannotate 1.2.2; 25 found; start..end, strand, type, name):
     59..1230    +  promoter       EF-1α promoter: strong constitutive promoter for human elongation factor EF-1α
   1242..1838    +  CDS            PuroR: puromycin N-acetyltransferase; pac from Streptomyces alboniger; confers resistance to puromycin
   1914..2672    +  CDS            C1orf43: CA043_HUMAN - Also known as NICE3, NS5ATP4 From Homo sapiens (Human).
   2685..3404    +  CDS            EGFP: the original enhanced GFP (Yang et al., 1996) mammalian codon-optimized
   3427..3460    +  protein_bind   loxP: Cre-mediated recombination occurs in the 8-bp core sequence (GCATACAT). Cre recombinase
   3493..3516    +  misc_feature   MCS (fragment): pBluescript multiple cloning site
   3516..4104    +  misc_feature   WPRE: woodchuck hepatitis virus posttranscriptional regulatory element
   4105..4124    +  misc_feature   MCS (fragment): pBluescript multiple cloning site
   4126..4626    +  CDS            nef (fragment): NEF_HV1LA - Experimental evidence at protein level: Swiss-Prot protein existence level 1. Extracellular Nef protein targets CD4(+) T-lymphocytes for apoptosis by interacting with CXCR4 surface receptors. From Human immunodeficiency virus type 1 group M subtype B (isolate Lai) (HIV-1).
   4633..4813    +  LTR            5' LTR (truncated): truncated 5' long terminal repeat (LTR) from HIV-1
   4875..5463    -  rep_origin     ori: high-copy-number ColE1/pMB1/pBR322/pUC origin of replication
   5634..6494    -  CDS            AmpR: β-lactamase; bla; confers resistance to ampicillin, carbenicillin, and related antibiotics
   6495..6599    -  promoter       AmpR promoter: bla
   6658..6710    -  misc_feature   bom (fragment): basis of mobility region from pBR322
   6865..7244    +  enhancer       CMV enhancer: human cytomegalovirus immediate early enhancer
   7245..7444    +  promoter       CMV promoter: human cytomegalovirus (CMV) immediate early promoter
   7462..7642    +  LTR            5' LTR (truncated): truncated 5' long terminal repeat (LTR) from HIV-1
   7689..7814    +  misc_feature   HIV-1 Ψ: packaging signal of human immunodeficiency virus type 1
   7798..8136    +  CDS            HIV-1 gag (fragment): gag protein from human immunodeficiency virus 1; gag
   8311..8544    +  misc_feature   RRE: The Rev response element (RRE) of HIV-1 allows for Rev-dependent mRNA export from the nucleus to the cytoplasm.
   8921..9021    +  CDS            Rev (fragment): human immunodeficiency virus 1 (HIV-1) Rev protein; rev; enhances nuclear export of unspliced and incompletely spliced viral mRNAs
   9071..9188    +  misc_feature   cPPT/CTS: central polypurine tract and central termination sequence of HIV-1
   9441..9474    +  protein_bind   loxP: Cre-mediated recombination occurs in the 8-bp core sequence (GCATACAT). Cre recombinase
   9561..9580    -  CDS            VN155(I152L) (fragment): improved N-terminal fragment of mVenus for use in bimolecular fluorescence complementation (BiFC) (Kodama and Hu, 2010)
   9581..9671    +  ncRNA          tracrRNA: Accession: RF02348 - Trans-activating crRNA
