[The description below was written by a language model from this plasmid's Addgene catalogue record and pLannotate feature annotations shown in this document.]
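Description:
C1ORF43-GFP is a lentiviral mammalian expression plasmid built on the pMCB306 backbone and carrying human C1ORF43 (also known as NICE3 or NS5ATP4) fused at its C terminus to EGFP. It is propagated in bacteria through a high-copy ColE1/pUC-type origin with ampicillin resistance from the bla gene. The viral portion has a CMV enhancer/promoter placed upstream of a truncated HIV-1 LTR to drive transcription of the packageable genomic RNA. This is followed by the Ψ packaging signal with a partial gag sequence, the Rev response element for Rev-dependent nuclear export, and the cPPT/CTS. A WPRE lies downstream of the cargo to boost transcript expression, followed by a nef-derived fragment and a second truncated LTR that closes the proviral unit.

The expression cassette is driven by the constitutive EF-1α promoter, which is followed in order by the puromycin N-acetyltransferase gene, the C1orf43 coding sequence and EGFP. A short unannotated gap separates PuroR from C1orf43. The element that links the two is not stated in the record, although the layout suggests both are expressed from a single EF-1α transcript, allowing puromycin selection of transduced cells. Two loxP sites flank the region from upstream of the EF-1α promoter to just after EGFP, so Cre could in principle excise the cassette. A tracrRNA/sgRNA scaffold remnant sits upstream of the EF-1α promoter, with no annotated promoter or guide of its own.

The two sequence records, about 9.7 kb each, show the same features in the same order and differ only in their start point and by a few bases. The construct comes from a genome-wide CRISPR screen for host regulators of Legionella pneumophila pathogenesis. It is suited to stable expression and visualisation of tagged C1ORF43 in mammalian cells.
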