Addgene plasmid #130879: C1ORF43-GFP
Purpose: Expresses human C1ORF43 with C-terminal GFP tag
Depositing lab: Michael Bassik. Depositing organization: Stanford University. Publication: Systematic Identification of Host Cell Regulators of Legionella pneumophila Pathogenesis Using a Genome-wide CRISPR Screen. Jeng EE, Bhadkamkar V, Ibe NU, Gause H, Jiang L, Chan J, Jian R, Jimenez-Morales D, Stevenson E, Krogan NJ, Swaney DL, Snyder MP, Mukherjee S, Bassik MC. Cell Host Microbe. 2019 Oct 9;26(4):551-563.e6. doi: 10.1016/j.chom.2019.08.017. Epub 2019 Sep 17. PubMed 31540829.
Backbone
  Vector backbone: pMCB306
  Vector type: Mammalian Expression, Lentiviral
  Selectable markers: Puromycin
Growth in bacteria
  Bacterial resistance: Ampicillin, 100 μg/mL
  Growth temperature: 37°C
  Growth strain: NEB Stable
  Copy number: High Copy
Gene/Insert
  Gene/Insert name: C1ORF43
  Species: H. sapiens (human)
  Entrez Gene: C1orf43 (a.k.a. HSPC012, NICE-3, NICE3, NS5ATP4, S863-3)
  Tag / fusion protein: GFP (C terminal on insert)
Terms and licenses: Academic/Nonprofit Terms; Industry Terms: Not Available to Industry
How to cite: C1ORF43-GFP was a gift from Michael Bassik (Addgene plasmid # 130879 ; http://n2t.net/addgene:130879 ; RRID:Addgene_130879)
